Addgene plasmid #63573: pFastbac1-GST-hUSP7
Purpose: Expression of synthetic human USP7 tagged with GST
Depositing lab: Titia Sixma. Depositing organization: Netherlands Cancer Institute. Publication: Mechanism of USP7/HAUSP activation by its C-terminal ubiquitin-like domain and allosteric regulation by GMP-synthetase. Faesen AC, Dirac AM, Shanmugham A, Ovaa H, Perrakis A, Sixma TK. Mol Cell. 2011 Oct 7;44(1):147-59. doi: 10.1016/j.molcel.2011.06.034. PubMed 21981925.
Backbone
  Vector backbone: pFastBac1
  Vector type: Insect Expression
  Selectable markers: Gentamicin
Growth in bacteria
  Bacterial resistance: Ampicillin, 100 μg/mL
  Growth temperature: 37°C
  Growth strain: DH5alpha
  Copy number: Unknown
Gene/Insert
  Gene/Insert name: USP7
  Species: H. sapiens (human), Synthetic
  Insert size (bp): 3309
  Mutation: Synthetic based on human protein sequence (please see depositor comment section below)
  Entrez Gene: USP7 (a.k.a. C16DELp13.2, DEL16P13.2, HAFOUS, HAUSP, TEF1)
  Promoter: Polyhedrin
  Tag / fusion protein: GST (N terminal on insert)
  Cloning method: Restriction Enzyme; 5′ cloning site BamHI (unknown if destroyed); 3′ cloning site NotI (unknown if destroyed)
  Sequencing primers: 5′ Polyhedrin Forward (AAATGATAACCATCTCGC); 3′ SV40 poly A Reverse
Terms and licenses: Academic/Nonprofit Terms; Industry Terms: Not Available to Industry
Depositor comments: Please note that the USP7 gene in this plasmid contains mutations S600P, F679L and V1020A when compared to the annotated gene/protein sequences within the Genbank/Uniprot databases. This plasmid should function as described in the associated publication.
How to cite: pFastbac1-GST-hUSP7 was a gift from Titia Sixma (Addgene plasmid # 63573 ; http://n2t.net/addgene:63573 ; RRID:Addgene_63573)
