[The description below was written by a language model from this plasmid's Addgene catalogue record and pLannotate feature annotations shown in this document.]
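Description:
pFastbac1-GST-hUSP7 is a baculovirus donor (transfer) plasmid for insect cell expression of human USP7 (also called HAUSP), a ubiquitin-specific protease, as an N-terminal GST fusion. It is catalogued on the pFastBac1 backbone and is about 9.2 kb. In E. coli it replicates from a high-copy ColE1/pUC-type origin and is selected with ampicillin through the bla gene; an f1 origin is also present. The expression cassette lies between the Tn7R and Tn7L mini-Tn7 ends together with a gentamicin acetyltransferase gene. This arrangement allows site-specific transposition of the whole segment into a baculovirus shuttle genome (bacmid) in a suitable E. coli host, with gentamicin marking the transposed element. The resulting recombinant bacmid is then used to generate virus for infecting insect cells.

Within the transposable segment, the strong, very late polyhedrin promoter from Autographa californica drives Schistosoma japonicum GST followed in the same orientation by the USP7 coding sequence of roughly 3.3 kb, which was cloned between BamHI and NotI. Transcripts terminate at an SV40 polyadenylation signal. The insert is a synthetic gene based on the human protein sequence, and the depositor notes three differences from the database reference: S600P, F679L and V1020A. The plasmid is nonetheless stated to perform as in the associated study.

The feature table also detects a divergently oriented p10 promoter with an HSV TK polyadenylation signal. These elements are more typical of a dual-promoter FastBac backbone than of pFastBac1, and no coding sequence is annotated in that second cassette. The construct serves to produce GST-tagged recombinant USP7 that can be affinity purified, and the associated publication concerns the mechanism and regulation of USP7 activation.
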