Features (pLannotate 1.2.2; 18 found; start..end, strand, type, name):
      2..456     +  rep_origin     f1 ori (sequence partly withheld): f1 bacteriophage origin of replication; arrow indicates direction of (+) strand synthesis
    482..586     +  promoter       AmpR promoter: bla
    587..1447    +  CDS            AmpR: β-lactamase; bla; confers resistance to ampicillin, carbenicillin, and related antibiotics
   1618..2206    +  rep_origin     ori: high-copy-number ColE1/pMB1/pBR322/pUC origin of replication
   2392..2443    -  misc_feature   bom (fragment): basis of mobility region from pBR322
   2511..2735    -  mobile_element Tn7R: mini-Tn7 element (right end of the Tn7 transposon) Tn7
   2802..3335    -  CDS            GmR: gentamycin acetyltransferase; aacC1; confers resistance to gentamycin
   3524..3552    -  promoter       Pc promoter: intI1 (promoter lies within the coding sequence); class 1 integron promoter
   3530..3889    -  CDS            YPR2_ECOLX (fragment): Protein predicted: Swiss-Prot protein existence level 4. From Escherichia coli.
   4060..4108    -  polyA_signal   HSV TK poly(A) signal: herpes simplex virus thymidine kinase polyadenylation signal (Cole and Stacy, 1985)
   4244..4353    -  promoter       p10 promoter: baculovirus promoter for expression in insect cells
   4377..4468    +  promoter       polyhedrin promoter: polh from Autographa californica; promoter for the baculovirus polyhedrin gene
   4511..5164    +  CDS            GST26_SCHJA: Experimental evidence at protein level: Swiss-Prot protein existence level 1. GST isoenzymes appear to play a central role in the parasite detoxification system. Other functions are also suspected including a role in increasing the solubility of haematin in the parasite gut. From Schistosoma japonicum (Blood fluke).
   5201..8506    +  CDS            USP7: UBP7_HUMAN - Also known as HAUSP. Experimental evidence at protein level: Swiss-Prot protein existence level 1. (Microbial infection) Contributes to the overall stabilization and trans-activation capability of the herpesvirus 1 trans-acting transcriptional protein ICP0/VMW110 during HSV-1 infection. From Homo sapiens (Human).
   8497..8649    +  CDS            LT_SV40 (fragment): Experimental evidence at protein level: Swiss-Prot protein existence level 1. Isoform 17kT antigen targets host RBL2 for degradation and promotes cell proliferation. Transactivates host cyclin A promoter through its J domain. From Simian virus 40 (SV40).
   8675..8809    +  polyA_signal   SV40 poly(A) signal: SV40 polyadenylation signal
   8838..9003    -  mobile_element Tn7L: mini-Tn7 element (left end of the Tn7 transposon) Tn7
   9166..9182    +  CDS            lacZα (fragment): LacZα fragment of β-galactosidase; lacZ fragment
>Addgene plasmid #63573 | pFastbac1-GST-hUSP7 | addgene full sequence | sequence record 212098 | Addgene NGS Result
G
[124 nt withheld, positions 2-125]
C
[91 nt withheld, positions 127-217]
A
[49 nt withheld, positions 219-267]
CCTTTGACGTTGGAGTCCACGTTCTT
[37 nt withheld, positions 294-330]
ACCCTATCTCGGTCTATTCTTTTGATTTATAAGGGATTTTGCCGATTTCGGCCTATTGGTTAAAAAATGA
GCTGATTTAACAAAAATTTAACGCGAATTTTAACAAAATATTAACGCTTACAATTTAGGTGGCACTTTTC
GGGGAAATGTGCGCGGAACCCCTATTTGTTTATTTTTCTAAATACATTCAAATATGTATCCGCTCATGAG
ACAATAACCCTGATAAATGCTTCAATAATATTGAAAAAGGAAGAGTATGAGTATTCAACATTTCCGTGTC
GCCCTTATTCCCTTTTTTGCGGCATTTTGCCTTCCTGTTTTTGCTCACCCAGAAACGCTGGTGAAAGTAA
AAGATGCTGAAGATCAGTTGGGTGCACGAGTGGGTTACATCGAACTGGATCTCAACAGCGGTAAGATCCT
TGAGAGTTTTCGCCCCGAAGAACGTTTTCCAATGATGAGCACTTTTAAAGTTCTGCTATGTGGCGCGGTA
TTATCCCGTATTGACGCCGGGCAAGAGCAACTCGGTCGCCGCATACACTATTCTCAGAATGACTTGGTTG
AGTACTCACCAGTCACAGAAAAGCATCTTACGGATGGCATGACAGTAAGAGAATTATGCAGTGCTGCCAT
AACCATGAGTGATAACACTGCGGCCAACTTACTTCTGACAACGATCGGAGGACCGAAGGAGCTAACCGCT
TTTTTGCACAACATGGGGGATCATGTAACTCGCCTTGATCGTTGGGAACCGGAGCTGAATGAAGCCATAC
CAAACGACGAGCGTGACACCACGATGCCTGTAGCAATGGCAACAACGTTGCGCAAACTATTAACTGGCGA
ACTACTTACTCTAGCTTCCCGGCAACAATTAATAGACTGGATGGAGGCGGATAAAGTTGCAGGACCACTT
CTGCGCTCGGCCCTTCCGGCTGGCTGGTTTATTGCTGATAAATCTGGAGCCGGTGAGCGTGGGTCTCGCG
GTATCATTGCAGCACTGGGGCCAGATGGTAAGCCCTCCCGTATCGTAGTTATCTACACGACGGGGAGTCA
GGCAACTATGGATGAACGAAATAGACAGATCGCTGAGATAGGTGCCTCACTGATTAAGCATTGGTAACTG
TCAGACCAAGTTTACTCATATATACTTTAGATTGATTTAAAACTTCATTTTTAATTTAAAAGGATCTAGG
TGAAGATCCTTTTTGATAATCTCATGACCAAAATCCCTTAACGTGAGTTTTCGTTCCACTGAGCGTCAGA
CCCCGTAGAAAAGATCAAAGGATCTTCTTGAGATCCTTTTTTTCTGCGCGTAATCTGCTGCTTGCAAACA
AAAAAACCACCGCTACCAGCGGTGGTTTGTTTGCCGGATCAAGAGCTACCAACTCTTTTTCCGAAGGTAA
CTGGCTTCAGCAGAGCGCAGATACCAAATACTGTTCTTCTAGTGTAGCCGTAGTTAGGCCACCACTTCAA
GAACTCTGTAGCACCGCCTACATACCTCGCTCTGCTAATCCTGTTACCAGTGGCTGCTGCCAGTGGCGAT
AAGTCGTGTCTTACCGGGTTGGACTCAAGACGATAGTTACCGGATAAGGCGCAGCGGTCGGGCTGAACGG
GGGGTTCGTGCACACAGCCCAGCTTGGAGCGAACGACCTACACCGAACTGAGATACCTACAGCGTGAGCT
ATGAGAAAGCGCCACGCTTCCCGAAGGGAGAAAGGCGGACAGGTATCCGGTAAGCGGCAGGGTCGGAACA
GGAGAGCGCACGAGGGAGCTTCCAGGGGGAAACGCCTGGTATCTTTATAGTCCTGTCGGGTTTCGCCACC
TCTGACTTGAGCGTCGATTTTTGTGATGCTCGTCAGGGGGGCGGAGCCTATGGAAAAACGCCAGCAACGC
GGCCTTTTTACGGTTCCTGGCCTTTTGCTGGCCTTTTGCTCACATGTTCTTTCCTGCGTTATCCCCTGAT
TCTGTGGATAACCGTATTACCGCCTTTGAGTGAGCTGATACCGCTCGCCGCAGCCGAACGACCGAGCGCA
GCGAGTCAGTGAGCGAGGAAGCGGAAGAGCGCCTGATGCGGTATTTTCTCCTTACGCATCTGTGCGGTAT
TTCACACCGCATAGACCAGCCGCGTAACCTGGCAAAATCGGTTACGGTTGAGTAATAAATGGATGCCCTG
CGTAAGCGGGTGTGGGCGGACAATAAAGTCTTAAACTGAACAAAATAGATCTAAACTATGACAATAAAGT
CTTAAACTAGACAGAATAGTTGTAAACTGAAATCAGTCCAGTTATGCTGTGAAAAAGCATACTGGACTTT
TGTTATGGCTAAAGCAAACTCTTCATTTTCTGAAGTGCAAATTGCCCGTCGTATTAAAGAGGGGCGTGGC
CAAGGGCATGGTAAAGACTATATTCGCGGCGTTGTGACAATTTACCGAACAACTCCGCGGCCGGGAAGCC
GATCTCGGCTTGAACGAATTGTTAGGTGGCGGTACTTGGGTCGATATCAAAGTGCATCACTTCTTCCCGT
ATGCCCAACTTTGTATAGAGAGCCACTGCGGGATCGTCACCGTAATCTGCTTGCACGTAGATCACATAAG
CACCAAGCGCGTTGGCCTCATGCTTGAGGAGATTGATGAGCGCGGTGGCAATGCCCTGCCTCCGGTGCTC
GCCGGAGACTGCGAGATCATAGATATAGATCTCACTACGCGGCTGCTCAAACTTGGGCAGAACGTAAGCC
GCGAGAGCGCCAACAACCGCTTCTTGGTCGAAGGCAGCAAGCGCGATGAATGTCTTACTACGGAGCAAGT
TCCCGAGGTAATCGGAGTCCGGCTGATGTTGGGAGTAGGTGGCTACGTCTCCGAACTCACGACCGAAAAG
ATCAAGAGCAGCCCGCATGGATTTGACTTGGTCAGGGCCGAGCCTACATGTGCGAATGATGCCCATACTT
GAGCCACCTAACTTTGTTTTAGGGCGACTGCCCTGCTGCGTAACATCGTTGCTGCTGCGTAACATCGTTG
CTGCTCCATAACATCAAACATCGACCCACGGCGTAACGCGCTTGCTGCTTGGATGCCCGAGGCATAGACT
GTACAAAAAAACAGTCATAACAAGCCATGAAAACCGCCACTGCGCCGTTACCACCGCTGCGTTCGGTCAA
GGTTCTGGACCAGTTGCGTGAGCGCATACGCTACTTGCATTACAGTTTACGAACCGAACAGGCTTATGTC
AACTGGGTTCGTGCCTTCATCCGTTTCCACGGTGTGCGTCACCCGGCAACCTTGGGCAGCAGCGAAGTCG
AGGCATTTCTGTCCTGGCTGGCGAACGAGCGCAAGGTTTCGGTCTCCACGCATCGTCAGGCATTGGCGGC
CTTGCTGTTCTTCTACGGCAAGGTGCTGTGCACGGATCTGCCCTTGCTTCAGGAGATCGGTAGACCTCGG
CCGTCGCGGCGCTTGCCGGTGGTGCTGACCCCGGATGAAGTGGTTCGCATCCTCGGTTTTCTGGAAGGCG
AGCATCGTTTGTTCGCCCAGGACTCTAGCTATAGTTCTAGTGGTTGGCTACGTACCCGTAGTGGCTATGG
CAGGGCTTGCCGCCCCGACGTTGGCTGCGAGCCCTGGGCCTTCACCCGAACTTGGGGGTTGGGGTGGGGA
AAAGGAAGAAACGCGGGCGTATTGGTCCCAATGGGGTCTCGGTGGGGTATCGACAGAGTGCCAGCCCTGG
GACCGAACCCCGCGTTTATGAACAAACGACCCAACACCCGTGCGTTTTATTCTGTCTTTTTATTGCCGTC
ATAGCGCGGGTTCCTTCCGGTATTGTCTCCTTCCGTGTTTCAGTTAGCCTCCCCCATCTCCCGGTACCGC
ATGCTATGCATCAGCTGCTAGCACCATGGCTCGAGATCCCGGGTGATCAAGTCTTCGTCGAGTGATTGTA
AATAAAATGTAATTTACAGTATAGTATTTTAATTAATATACAAATGATTTGATAATAATTCTTATTTAAC
TATAATATATTGTGTTGGGTTGAATTAAAGGTCCGTATACTCCGGAATATTAATAGATCATGGAGATAAT
TAAAATGATAACCATCTCGCAAATAAATAAGTATTTTACTGTTTTCGTAACAGTTTTGTAATAAAAAAAC
CTATAAATATTCCGGATTATTCATACCGTCCCACCATCGGGCGCGGATCCATGTCCCCTATACTAGGTTA
TTGGAAAATTAAGGGCCTTGTGCAACCCACTCGACTTCTTTTGGAATATCTTGAAGAAAAATATGAAGAG
CATTTGTATGAGCGCGATGAAGGTGATAAATGGCGAAACAAAAAGTTTGAATTGGGTTTGGAGTTTCCCA
ATCTTCCTTATTATATTGATGGTGATGTTAAATTAACACAGTCTATGGCCATCATACGTTATATAGCTGA
CAAGCACAACATGTTGGGTGGTTGTCCAAAAGAGCGTGCAGAGATTTCAATGCTTGAAGGAGCGGTTTTG
GATATTAGATACGGTGTTTCGAGAATTGCATATAGTAAAGACTTTGAAACTCTCAAAGTTGATTTTCTTA
GCAAGCTACCTGAAATGCTGAAAATGTTCGAAGATCGTTTATGTCATAAAACATATTTAAATGGTGATCA
TGTAACCCATCCTGACTTCATGTTGTATGACGCTCTTGATGTTGTTTTATACATGGACCCAATGTGCCTG
GATGCGTTCCCAAAATTAGTTTGTTTTAAAAAACGTATTGAAGCTATCCCACAAATTGATAAGTACTTGA
AATCCAGCAAGTATATAGCATGGCCTTTGCAGGGCTGGCAAGCCACGTTTGGTGGTGGCGACCATCCTCC
AAAATCGGATCTGGAAGTTCTGTTCCAGGGGCCAACTAGTATGAACCACCAGCAACAGCAGCAGCAACAG
AAAGCAGGTGAACAGCAACTCTCTGAACCGGAAGATATGGAAATGGAAGCAGGTGATACCGACGATCCAC
CGCGTATTACCCAGAACCCGGTTATTAACGGTAACGTTGCATTAAGCGATGGTCACAACACCGCAGAAGA
AGACATGGAAGATGACACTAGCTGGCGTAGCGAAGCAACCTTCCAGTTCACCGTTGAACGTTTCTCTCGT
CTGAGCGAAAGCGTTCTGTCTCCACCGTGCTTCGTTCGTAACTTACCGTGGAAAATCATGGTTATGCCGC
GTTTCTATCCGGATCGTCCGCATCAGAAAAGCGTTGGCTTCTTCCTGCAGTGCAACGCAGAAAGCGATAG
CACCTCCTGGAGCTGCCACGCACAGGCAGTTCTGAAAATCATTAACTACCGTGATGATGAAAAGAGCTTC
TCTCGTCGTATTAGCCACTTATTCTTTCACAAAGAGAACGATTGGGGTTTCAGCAACTTCATGGCATGGT
CTGAAGTGACTGATCCTGAAAAGGGTTTCATCGACGATGACAAAGTGACTTTCGAAGTGTTCGTTCAGGC
AGATGCACCACATGGTGTAGCTTGGGACAGCAAGAAACACACTGGCTATGTAGGTTTAAAGAACCAGGGT
GCAACCTGCTACATGAACTCTCTGCTCCAGACCCTGTTCTTTACCAACCAGCTTCGTAAAGCAGTTTACA
TGATGCCTACGGAAGGTGATGACAGCTCCAAATCTGTACCACTTGCTCTGCAGCGTGTGTTCTACGAGTT
ACAGCACTCTGATAAACCAGTTGGTACCAAAAAACTGACCAAATCCTTCGGTTGGGAAACCCTGGACAGC
TTCATGCAGCATGATGTTCAAGAACTGTGTCGTGTACTCCTGGATAACGTTGAGAACAAGATGAAAGGCA
CGTGCGTGGAAGGCACCATTCCGAAATTATTCCGTGGCAAAATGGTAAGCTACATTCAGTGCAAAGAAGT
TGACTACCGTAGCGATCGTCGCGAAGACTACTATGACATTCAGCTCTCCATCAAAGGTAAGAAAAACATC
TTCGAATCCTTCGTTGACTACGTTGCAGTTGAACAGTTAGATGGTGACAACAAATACGATGCTGGCGAAC
ATGGTCTGCAGGAAGCAGAAAAAGGTGTGAAGTTCCTGACTCTGCCTCCGGTTCTTCATCTGCAACTGAT
GCGCTTCATGTATGATCCGCAGACCGATCAGAACATCAAAATCAACGATCGTTTCGAATTTCCTGAACAG
TTACCACTGGATGAGTTCTTGCAGAAAACTGATCCGAAAGATCCTGCGAACTACATTCTGCATGCTGTTC
TGGTTCACAGCGGTGACAATCATGGCGGTCATTATGTTGTGTACTTAAACCCTAAAGGTGATGGCAAATG
GTGCAAATTCGATGACGATGTTGTGTCTCGCTGCACCAAAGAAGAAGCTATTGAACACAACTATGGTGGT
CACGACGATGACCTGTCTGTACGTCACTGCACCAACGCATATATGTTAGTGTACATTCGTGAAAGCAAAC
TGAGCGAAGTTCTGCAGGCAGTTACCGATCACGACATTCCACAGCAGCTCGTTGAACGTCTGCAGGAAGA
GAAACGCATTGAAGCTCAGAAACGCAAAGAACGTCAGGAAGCACACTTATACATGCAGGTTCAGATCGTG
GCTGAAGATCAGTTCTGTGGTCATCAGGGCAACGATATGTACGATGAAGAGAAAGTTAAATACACCGTGT
TCAAAGTTCTGAAAAACCCCTCTCTTGCAGAATTTGTACAGTCCTTAAGCCAGACGATGGGCTTCCCTCA
GGACCAGATTCGTCTGTGGCCGATGCAGGCACGTAGCAACGGTACCAAACGTCCAGCGATGCTGGACAAC
GAAGCAGATGGCAACAAAACCATGATTGAACTCAGCGACAATGAAAACCCTTGGACGATCTTCTTAGAAA
CTGTTGATCCGGAACTGGCAGCGTCTGGTGCGACTCTTCCGAAACTCGACAAAGACCACGACGTTATGCT
GTTCCTGAAAATGTACGATCCGAAAACTCGCTCGTTGAACTACTGTGGTCACATCTACACTCCGATCTCC
TGCAAAATTCGTGACCTGTTACCAGTGATGTGTGATCGTGCTGGCTTCATTCAGGACACCTCTCTGATTC
TCTACGAAGAAGTGAAACCGAACCTGACCGAACGCATCCAGGACTACGATGTGTCTCTGGACAAAGCGTT
AGATGAGTTGATGGATGGTGACATCATTGTGTTCCAGAAAGACGATCCTGAAAACGACAACTCTGAACTT
CCGACTGCTAAAGAATACTTTCGTGATCTGTATCACCGTGTAGATGTGATCTTCTGCGACAAAACCATTC
CGAACGATCCAGGCTTTGTGGTAACCTTATCCAATCGCATGAACTACTTTCAGGTTGCGAAAACTGTTGC
TCAGCGTCTGAACACTGATCCGATGCTGCTTCAGTTCTTCAAATCTCAAGGCTATCGTGATGGTCCTGGC
AATCCTTTACGTCACAACTATGAAGGCACTCTGCGTGATTTGCTGCAGTTCTTCAAACCTCGTCAGCCAA
AGAAACTGTACTATCAGCAACTGAAGATGAAGATCACCGACTTCGAAAACCGTCGCAGCTTCAAATGCAT
CTGGTTAAACTCTCAGTTTCGCGAAGAAGAGATCACTCTGTACCCAGACAAACATGGCTGTGTTCGTGAT
CTGCTCGAAGAATGCAAGAAAGCTGTAGAACTTGGCGAAAAAGCGTCTGGCAAACTTCGTCTGCTCGAAA
TTGTGAGCTACAAAATCATCGGTGTGCATCAAGAAGATGAACTGTTAGAATGTCTGTCTCCAGCGACCAG
CCGTACCTTTCGTATTGAAGAAATTCCTCTTGATCAGGTTGACATTGACAAAGAAAACGAAATGCTGGTT
ACCGTTGCACACTTCCACAAAGAAGTGTTTGGTACCTTCGGTATTCCGTTTCTGTTACGCATTCATCAAG
GTGAACACTTTCGTGAAGCGATGAAACGCATTCAGTCTCTGCTGGACATCCAGGAGAAAGAGTTCGAAAA
GTTCAAATTTGCTATTGTTATGACTGGTCGTCATCAGTACATCAACGAAGATGAATATGAAGTGAACTTA
AAAGACTTCGAACCTCAGCCAGGCAACATGAGCCATCCACGTCCGTGGCTTGGTCTGGACCACTTCAACA
AAGCTCCGAAACGCTCTCGTTACACCTACTTAGAAAAAGCGATCAAAATTCACAACTAAGCGGCCGCTTT
CGAATCTAGAGCCTGCAGTCTCGACAAGCTTGTCGAGAAGTACTAGAGGATCATAATCAGCCATACCACA
TTTGTAGAGGTTTTACTTGCTTTAAAAAACCTCCCACACCTCCCCCTGAACCTGAAACATAAAATGAATG
CAATTGTTGTTGTTAACTTGTTTATTGCAGCTTATAATGGTTACAAATAAAGCAATAGCATCACAAATTT
CACAAATAAAGCATTTTTTTCACTGCATTCTAGTTGTGGTTTGTCCAAACTCATCAATGTATCTTATCAT
GTCTGGATCTGATCACTGCTTGAGCCTAGGAGATCCGAACCAGATAAGTGAAATCTAGTTCCAAACTATT
TTGTCATTTTTAATTTTCGTATTAGCTTACGACGCTACACCCAGTTCCCATCTATTTTGTCACTCTTCCC
TAAATAATCCTTAAAAACTCCATTTCCACCCCTCCCAGTTCCCAACTATTTTGTCCGCCCACAGCGGGGC
ATTTTTCTTCCTGTTATGTTTTTAATCAAACATCCTGCCAACTCCATGTGACAAACCGTCATCTTCGGCT
ACTTTTTCTCTGTCACAGAATGAAAATTTTTCTGTCATCTCTTCGTTATTAATGTTTGTAATTGACTGAA
TATCAACGCTTATTTGCAGCCTGAATGGCGAATGG
