>Addgene plasmid #63573 | pFastbac1-GST-hUSP7 | depositor partial sequence | sequence record 105709 | Insert DNA Sequence
GGATCCATGTCCCCTATACTAGGTTATTGGAAAATTAAGGGCCTTGTGCAACCCACTCGACTTCTTTTGG
AATATCTTGAAGAAAAATATGAAGAGCATTTGTATGAGCGCGATGAAGGTGATAAATGGCGAAACAAAAA
GTTTGAATTGGGTTTGGAGTTTCCCAATCTTCCTTATTATATTGATGGTGATGTTAAATTAACACAGTCT
ATGGCCATCATACGTTATATAGCTGACAAGCACAACATGTTGGGTGGTTGTCCAAAAGAGCGTGCAGAGA
TTTCAATGCTTGAAGGAGCGGTTTTGGATATTAGATACGGTGTTTCGAGAATTGCATATAGTAAAGACTT
TGAAACTCTCAAAGTTGATTTTCTTAGCAAGCTACCTGAAATGCTGAAAATGTTCGAAGATCGTTTATGT
CATAAAACATATTTAAATGGTGATCATGTAACCCATCCTGACTTCATGTTGTATGACGCTCTTGATGTTG
TTTTATACATGGACCCAATGTGCCTGGATGCGTTCCCAAAATTAGTTTGTTTTAAAAAACGTATTGAAGC
TATCCCACAAATTGATAAGTACTTGAAATCCAGCAAGTATATAGCATGGCCTTTGCAGGGCTGGCAAGCC
ACGTTTGGTGGTGGCGACCATCCTCCAAAATCGGATCTGGAAGTTCTGTTCCAGGGGCCAACTAGTACTA
GTATGAACCACCAGCAACAGCAGCAGCAACAGAAAGCAGGTGAACAGCAACTCTCTGAACCGGAAGATAT
GGAAATGGAAGCAGGTGATACCGACGATCCACCGCGTATTACCCAGAACCCGGTTATTAACGGTAACGTT
GCATTAAGCGATGGTCACAACACCGCAGAAGAAGACATGGAAGATGACACTAGCTGGCGTAGCGAAGCAA
CCTTCCAGTTCACCGTTGAACGTTTCTCTCGTCTGAGCGAAAGCGTTCTGTCTCCACCGTGCTTCGTTCG
TAACTTACCGTGGAAAATCATGGTTATGCCGCGTTTCTATCCGGATCGTCCGCATCAGAAAAGCGTTGGC
TTCTTCCTGCAGTGCAACGCAGAAAGCGATAGCACCTCCTGGAGCTGCCACGCACAGGCAGTTCTGAAAA
TCATTAACTACCGTGATGATGAAAAGAGCTTCTCTCGTCGTATTAGCCACTTATTCTTTCACAAAGAGAA
CGATTGGGGTTTCAGCAACTTCATGGCATGGTCTGAAGTGACTGATCCTGAAAAGGGTTTCATCGACGAT
GACAAAGTGACTTTCGAAGTGTTCGTTCAGGCAGATGCACCACATGGTGTAGCTTGGGACAGCAAGAAAC
ACACTGGCTATGTAGGTTTAAAGAACCAGGGTGCAACCTGCTACATGAACTCTCTGCTCCAGACCCTGTT
CTTTACCAACCAGCTTCGTAAAGCAGTTTACATGATGCCTACGGAAGGTGATGACAGCTCCAAATCTGTA
CCACTTGCTCTGCAGCGTGTGTTCTACGAGTTACAGCACTCTGATAAACCAGTTGGTACCAAAAAACTGA
CCAAATCCTTCGGTTGGGAAACCCTGGACAGCTTCATGCAGCATGATGTTCAAGAACTGTGTCGTGTACT
CCTGGATAACGTTGAGAACAAGATGAAAGGCACGTGCGTGGAAGGCACCATTCCGAAATTATTCCGTGGC
AAAATGGTAAGCTACATTCAGTGCAAAGAAGTTGACTACCGTAGCGATCGTCGCGAAGACTACTATGACA
TTCAGCTCTCCATCAAAGGTAAGAAAAACATCTTCGAATCCTTCGTTGACTACGTTGCAGTTGAACAGTT
AGATGGTGACAACAAATACGATGCTGGCGAACATGGTCTGCAGGAAGCAGAAAAAGGTGTGAAGTTCCTG
ACTCTGCCTCCGGTTCTTCATCTGCAACTGATGCGCTTCATGTATGATCCGCAGACCGATCAGAACATCA
AAATCAACGATCGTTTCGAATTTCCTGAACAGTTACCACTGGATGAGTTCTTGCAGAAAACTGATCCGAA
AGATCCTGCGAACTACATTCTGCATGCTGTTCTGGTTCACAGCGGTGACAATCATGGCGGTCATTATGTT
GTGTACTTAAACCCTAAAGGTGATGGCAAATGGTGCAAATTCGATGACGATGTTGTGTCTCGCTGCACCA
AAGAAGAAGCTATTGAACACAACTATGGTGGTCACGACGATGACCTGTCTGTACGTCACTGCACCAACGC
ATATATGTTAGTGTACATTCGTGAAAGCAAACTGAGCGAAGTTCTGCAGGCAGTTACCGATCACGACATT
CCACAGCAGCTCGTTGAACGTCTGCAGGAAGAGAAACGCATTGAAGCTCAGAAACGCAAAGAACGTCAGG
AAGCACACTTATACATGCAGGTTCAGATCGTGGCTGAAGATCAGTTCTGTGGTCATCAGGGCAACGATAT
GTACGATGAAGAGAAAGTTAAATACACCGTGTTCAAAGTTCTGAAAAACTCCTCTCTTGCAGAATTTGTA
CAGTCCTTAAGCCAGACGATGGGCTTCCCTCAGGACCAGATTCGTCTGTGGCCGATGCAGGCACGTAGCA
ACGGTACCAAACGTCCAGCGATGCTGGACAACGAAGCAGATGGCAACAAAACCATGATTGAACTCAGCGA
CAATGAAAACCCTTGGACGATCTTCTTAGAAACTGTTGATCCGGAACTGGCAGCGTCTGGTGCGACTCTT
CCGAAATTCGACAAAGACCACGACGTTATGCTGTTCCTGAAAATGTACGATCCGAAAACTCGCTCGTTGA
ACTACTGTGGTCACATCTACACTCCGATCTCCTGCAAAATTCGTGACCTGTTACCAGTGATGTGTGATCG
TGCTGGCTTCATTCAGGACACCTCTCTGATTCTCTACGAAGAAGTGAAACCGAACCTGACCGAACGCATC
CAGGACTACGATGTGTCTCTGGACAAAGCGTTAGATGAGTTGATGGATGGTGACATCATTGTGTTCCAGA
AAGACGATCCTGAAAACGACAACTCTGAACTTCCGACTGCTAAAGAATACTTTCGTGATCTGTATCACCG
TGTAGATGTGATCTTCTGCGACAAAACCATTCCGAACGATCCAGGCTTTGTGGTAACCTTATCCAATCGC
ATGAACTACTTTCAGGTTGCGAAAACTGTTGCTCAGCGTCTGAACACTGATCCGATGCTGCTTCAGTTCT
TCAAATCTCAAGGCTATCGTGATGGTCCTGGCAATCCTTTACGTCACAACTATGAAGGCACTCTGCGTGA
TTTGCTGCAGTTCTTCAAACCTCGTCAGCCAAAGAAACTGTACTATCAGCAACTGAAGATGAAAATCACC
GACTTCGAAAACCGTCGCAGCTTCAAATGCATCTGGTTAAACTCTCAGTTTCGCGAAGAAGAGATCACTC
TGTACCCAGACAAACATGGCTGTGTTCGTGATCTGCTCGAAGAATGCAAGAAAGCTGTAGAACTTGGCGA
AAAAGCGTCTGGCAAACTTCGTCTGCTCGAAATTGTGAGCTACAAAATCATCGGTGTGCATCAAGAAGAT
GAACTGTTAGAATGTCTGTCTCCAGCGACCAGCCGTACCTTTCGTATTGAAGAAATTCCTCTTGATCAGG
TTGACATTGACAAAGAAAACGAAATGCTGGTTACCGTTGCACACTTCCACAAAGAAGTGTTTGGTACCTT
CGGTATTCCGTTTCTGTTACGCATTCATCAAGGTGAACACTTTCGTGAAGTGATGAAACGCATTCAGTCT
CTGCTGGACATCCAGGAGAAAGAGTTCGAAAAGTTCAAATTTGCTATTGTTATGACTGGTCGTCATCAGT
ACATCAACGAAGATGAATATGAAGTGAACTTAAAAGACTTCGAACCTCAGCCAGGCAACATGAGCCATCC
ACGTCCGTGGCTTGGTCTGGACCACTTCAACAAAGCTCCGAAACGCTCTCGTTACACCTACTTAGAAAAA
GCGATCAAAATTCACAACTAAGCGGCCGC
