>Addgene plasmid #63573 | pFastbac1-GST-hUSP7 | addgene partial sequence | sequence record 107064 | Polyhedrin-F 5'-AAATGATAACCATCTCGC-3'
TATAAATATTCCGGATTATTCATACCGTCCCACCATCGGGCGCGGATCCATGTCCCCTATACTAGGTTAT
TGGAAAATTAAGGGCCTTGTGCAACCCACTCGACTTCTTTTGGAATATCTTGAAGAAAAATATGAAGAGC
ATTTGTATGAGCGCGATGAAGGTGATAAATGGCGAAACAAAAAGTTTGAATTGGGTTTGGAGTTTCCCAA
TCTTCCTTATTATATTGATGGTGATGTTAAATTAACACAGTCTATGGCCATCATACGTTATATAGCTGAC
AAGCACAACATGTTGGGTGGTTGTCCAAAAGAGCGTGCAGAGATTTCAATGCTTGAAGGAGCGGTTTTGG
ATATTAGATACGGTGTTTCGAGAATTGCATATAGTAAAGACTTTGAAACTCTCAAAGTTGATTTTCTTAG
CAAGCTACCTGAAATGCTGAAAATGTTCGAAGATCGTTTATGTCATAAAACATATTTAAATGGTGATCAT
GTAACCCATCCTGACTTCATGTTGTATGACGCTCTTGATGTTGTTTTATACATGGACCCAATGTGCCTGG
ATGCGTTCCCAAAATTAGTTTGTTTTAAAAAACGTATTGAAGCTATCCCACAAATTGATAAGTACTTGAA
ATCCAGCAAGTATATAGCATGGCCTTTGCA
