>Addgene plasmid #63573 | pFastbac1-GST-hUSP7 | addgene partial sequence | sequence record 107065 | SV40pA-R 5'-GAAATTTGTGATGCTATTGC-3'
GCGGCCGCTTAGTTGTGAATTTTGATCGCTTTTTCTAAGTAGGTGTAACGAGAGCGTTTCGGAGCTTTGT
TGAAGTGGTCCAGACCAAGCCACGGACGTGGATGGCTCATGTTGCCTGGCTGAGGTTCGAAGTCTTTTAA
GTTCACTTCATATTCATCTTCGTTGATGTACTGATGACGACCAGTCATAACAATAGCAAATTTGAACTTT
TCGAACTCTTTCTCCTGGATGTCCAGCAGAGACTGAATGCGTTTCATCGCTTCACGAAAGTGTTCACCTT
GATGAATGCGTAACAGAAACGGAATACCGAAGGTACCAAACACTTCTTTGTGGAAGTGTGCAACGGTAAC
CAGCATTTCGTTTTCTTTGTCAATGTCAACCTGATCAAGAGGAATTTCTTCAATACGAAAGGTACGGCTG
GTCGCTGGAGACAGACATTCTAACAGTTCATCTTCTTGATGCACACCGATGATTTTGTAGCTCACAATTT
CGAGCAGACGAAGTTTGCCAGACGCTTTTTCGCCAAGTTCTACAGC
